Addgene plasmid #30476: pLV.SP146.gp91.eGFP.cHS4
Depositing lab: Didier Trono. Depositing organization: Swiss Federal Institute of Technology (EPFL). Publication: Lineage- and stage-restricted lentiviral vectors for the gene therapy of chronic granulomatous disease. Barde I, Laurenti E, Verp S, Wiznerowicz M, Offner S, Viornery A, Galy A, Trumpp A, Trono D. Gene Ther. 2011 Nov;18(11):1087-97. doi: 10.1038/gt.2011.65. Epub 2011 May 5. PubMed 21544095.
Backbone
  Vector backbone: pLV
  Vector type: Lentiviral
Growth in bacteria
  Bacterial resistance: Ampicillin, 100 μg/mL
  Growth temperature: 37°C
  Growth strain: Stbl3
  Growth instructions: Stbl3
  Copy number: Low Copy
Gene/Insert
  Gene/Insert name: SP146/gp91/eGFP/cHS4
  Cloning method: Restriction Enzyme
  Sequencing primers: 5′ M13-rev; 3′ EGFP-N
Terms and licenses: Academic/Nonprofit Terms; Industry Terms: Not Available to Industry
Depositor comments: From the paper (note that some of these features may not be in this plasmid): All vectors were based on the pRRL-cPPT-hPGK-mcs-WPRE vector, derived from the pRRL-cPPT-hPGKeGFP-WPRE construct. The gp91promoter is the natural myeloid-specific promoter. The CMVenh comes from the peGFP-N1(Clontech, Saint-Germain-en-Laye, France), the synthetic intron from the pMG5 and the EF1a intron from the pWPI vector http://www.addgene.org/12254 The myeloid-specific enhancer SP107 and SP146 were provided by Senlin Li (Department of Medicine, UTHSCSA, San Antonio, TX, USA). The cHS4 insulator corresponds to the chicken beta-globin 5’-DNase I-hypersensitive site and was provided by Patrick Salmon (Department of Neuroscience, Faculty of Medicine, University of Geneva, Switzerland).
How to cite: pLV.SP146.gp91.eGFP.cHS4 was a gift from Didier Trono (Addgene plasmid # 30476 ; http://n2t.net/addgene:30476 ; RRID:Addgene_30476)
