[The description below was written by a language model from this plasmid's Addgene catalogue record.]
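Description:
pLV.SP146.gp91.eGFP.cHS4 is a lentiviral transfer vector built on a pLV backbone and propagated in bacteria under ampicillin selection as a low-copy plasmid; the use of a recombination-deficient strain (Stbl3) is consistent with the need to keep the repeated LTR sequences of lentiviral plasmids stable. According to the depositor's notes, the vector series it belongs to derives from a pRRL-cPPT-hPGK-mcs-WPRE construct, so a central polypurine tract and a WPRE may be present. However, the depositor cautions that not every element described for the series is in this particular plasmid, and no feature table is available to confirm this.

The payload, as named in the record, combines four parts: the SP146 myeloid-specific enhancer, the gp91 promoter (described as the natural myeloid-specific promoter), an eGFP reporter, and the cHS4 insulator, which corresponds to the chicken beta-globin 5' DNase I-hypersensitive site. Together these form a lineage-restricted expression cassette in which the enhancer is placed with the gp91 promoter to drive eGFP preferentially in myeloid cells. Insulators of the cHS4 type are generally included to shield an integrated transgene from surrounding chromatin effects and to limit influence on neighbouring genes. The exact position of the insulator within the vector is not stated.

The associated work concerns lineage- and stage-restricted lentiviral vectors for gene therapy of chronic granulomatous disease. This eGFP version appears to serve as a reporter construct for assessing the strength and specificity of the SP146/gp91 regulatory combination in transduced cells, rather than as a therapeutic vector.
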