>Addgene plasmid #30476 | pLV.SP146.gp91.eGFP.cHS4 | addgene partial sequence | sequence record 37661 | SV40pA-R 5'-GAAATTTGTGATGCTATTGC-3'
ATAACAGTTCCTCTCACTCTCTGATATTCATTTCTTTGCAAGTTTGGCCGCTCTAGATGCTGCTAGAGAT
TTTCCACACTGACTAAAAGGGTCTGAGGGATCTCTAGTTACCAGAGTCACACAACAGACGGGCACACACT
ACTTGAAGCACTCAAGGCAAGCTTTATTGAGGCTTAAGCAGTGGGTTCCCTAGTTAGCCAGAGAGCTCCC
AGGCTCAGATCTGGTCTAACCAGAGAGACCCAGTACAAGCAAAAAGCAGCATAACTTCGTATAATGTATG
CTATACGAAGTTATTCCACTAGAAAAGCTTTTTCCCCGTATCCCCCCAGGTGTCTGCAGGCTCAAAGAGC
AGCGAGAAGCGTTCAGAGGAAAGCGATCCCGTGCCACCTTCCCCGTGCCCGGGCTGTCCCCGCACGCTGC
CGGCTCGGGGATGCGGGGGGAGCGCCGGACCGGAGCGGAGCCCCGGGCGGCTCGCTGCTGCCCCCTAGCG
GGGGAGGGACGTAATTACATCCCTGGGGGCTTTGGGGGGGGGCTGTCCCTCTAGGAGGATCACATCTTGT
CTTCGTTGGGAGTGAATTAGCCCTTCCAGTCCCCCCTTTTCTTTTAAAAAGTGGCTAAGATCTACAGCTG
CCTTGTAAGTCATTGGTCTTAAAGGTACCGAGCTCGAATTCCAGGCGGGGAGGCGGCCCAAAGGGAGATC
CGACTCGTCTGAAGGCGAAGGCGAAGACGCGGAAGAAGCCGCAGAGCCGGCAGCAGGCCGCGGGAAGGAA
NGTCCGCTGGATTGAGGGCCGAA
